Addgene plasmid #19312: Flag pLJM1 Rheb1
Depositing lab: David Sabatini. Depositing organization: Whitehead Institute for Biomedical Research. Publication: The Rag GTPases bind raptor and mediate amino acid signaling to mTORC1. Sancak Y, Peterson TR, Shaul YD, Lindquist RA, Thoreen CC, Bar-Peled L, Sabatini DM. Science. 2008 Jun 13. 320(5882):1496-501. 10.1126/science.1157535 PubMed 18497260.
Backbone
  Vector backbone: pLJM1
  Backbone size w/o insert (bp): 7400
  Vector type: Mammalian Expression, Lentiviral
  Selectable markers: Puromycin
Growth in bacteria
  Bacterial resistance: Ampicillin, 100 μg/mL
  Growth temperature: 37°C
  Growth strain: Stbl3
  Growth instructions: Grow in Exel10Gold or Stbl2 cells
  Copy number: High Copy
Gene/Insert
  Gene/Insert name: RHEB Ras homolog enriched in brain (alt name: RHEB)
  Species: H. sapiens (human)
  Insert size (bp): 560
  Entrez Gene: RHEB (a.k.a. RHEB2)
  Tag / fusion protein: Flag (N terminal on insert)
  Cloning method: Restriction Enzyme; 5′ cloning site SalI (not destroyed); 3′ cloning site EcoRV (not destroyed)
  Sequencing primers: 5′ CMV-F
Terms and licenses: Academic/Nonprofit Terms; Industry Terms: Not Available to Industry
Depositor comments: pLJM1 is based on pLKO.1. pLJM1 was cut with AgeI and EcoRI and a Flag tag was cloned in. The cDNA was cloned into Flag-pLJM1 with SalI and EcoRV. The sequence across the MCS includes AgeI-Flag-SalI-gene-EcoRV-EcoRI
How to cite: Flag pLJM1 Rheb1 was a gift from David Sabatini (Addgene plasmid # 19312 ; http://n2t.net/addgene:19312 ; RRID:Addgene_19312)
