[The description below was written by a language model from this plasmid's Addgene catalogue record.]
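Description:
Flag pLJM1 Rheb1 is a lentiviral mammalian expression plasmid carrying the human RHEB (Ras homolog enriched in brain) cDNA, an insert of about 560 bp, in the roughly 7.4 kb pLJM1 backbone. According to the depositor, pLJM1 is derived from the pLKO.1 lentiviral vector. It is maintained in bacteria as a high-copy plasmid under ampicillin selection, and the record points to recombination-deficient strains as hosts, which is usual for plasmids containing lentiviral repeat sequences. Transduced or transfected mammalian cells are selected with puromycin.

The expression cassette was built in two steps. A Flag epitope was first inserted between the AgeI and EcoRI sites of pLJM1, and the RHEB cDNA was then cloned downstream using SalI and EcoRV, both of which remain intact. The resulting arrangement across the cloning region is AgeI, Flag, SalI, gene, EcoRV, EcoRI, giving an N-terminally Flag-tagged Rheb protein. The record does not explicitly name the promoter driving the insert, although the listing of a CMV forward sequencing primer suggests a CMV promoter lies upstream. No feature table is provided, so other backbone elements such as the LTRs, packaging signal and the promoter for the puromycin marker cannot be confirmed from the record.

Rheb is a small GTPase known as a direct activator of mTORC1, and the plasmid comes from a study of how Rag GTPases bind raptor and relay amino acid signals to mTORC1. It is suited to making lentivirus for stable expression of Flag-tagged Rheb in mammalian cells, with the tag allowing detection or immunoprecipitation.
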