>Addgene plasmid #19312 | Flag pLJM1 Rheb1 | depositor partial sequence | sequence record 8974 | Author sequence
GTACGGTGGGAGGTCTATATAAGCAGAGCTGGTTTAGTGAACCGTCAGATCCGCTAGCGCTACCGGTATG
GACTACAAGGATGACGATGACAAGGGTGGTGGTGGTGGTGCGTCGACGATGCCGCAGTCCAAGTCCCGGA
AGATCGCGATCCTGGGCTACCGGTCTGTGGGGAAATCCTCATTGACGATTCAATTTGTTGAAGGCCAATT
TGTGGACTCCTACGATCCAACCATAGAAAACACTTTTACAAAGTTGATCACAGTAAATGGACAAGAATAT
CATCTTCAACTTGTAGACACAGCCGGGCAAGATGAATATTCTATCTTTCCTCAGACATACTCCATAGATA
TTAATGGCTATATTCTTGTGTATTCTGTTACATCAATCAAAAGTTTTGAAGTGATTAAAGTTATCCATGG
CAAATTGTTGGATATGGTGGGGAAAGTACAAATACCTATTATGTTGGTTGGGAATAAGAAAGACCTGCAT
ATGGAAAGGGTGATCAGTTATGAAGAAGGGAAAGCTTTGGCAGAATCTTGGAATGCAGCTTTTTTGGAAT
CTTCTGCTAAAGAAAATCAGACTGCTGTGGATGTTTTTCGAAGGATAATTTTGGAGGCAGAAAAAATGGA
CGGGGCAGCTTCACAAGGGAAGTCTTCATGCTCGGTGATGTGAGATTATCTGAGATATCTTCGAATTCTC
GACCTCGAGACAAATGGCAGTATTCATCCACAATTTTAAAAGAAAAGGGGGGATTGGGGGGTACAGTGCN
GGGGAAAGAATAGTAGACATAATAGCAACAGACATACAAACTAAAGAATTACAAAAACAAATTACAAAAA
TTCAAAATTTTCGGGTTTATTACNGGACAGCAGANATCCACTTTGGCCGCGGCTCGAGGG
