>Addgene plasmid #19312 | Flag pLJM1 Rheb1 | addgene partial sequence | sequence record 25054 | CMV-F 5'-CGCAAATGGGCGGTAGGCGTG-3'
CGGGGGGCNTTAGCGAGCTGGTTNGTGAACCGTCAGATCCGCTAGCGCTACCGGTATGGACTACAAGGAT
GACGATGACAAGGGTGGTGGTGGTGGTGCGTCGACGATGCCGCAGTCCAAGTCCCGGAAGATCGCGATCC
TGGGCTACCGGTCTGTGGGGAAATCCTCATTGACGATTCAATTTGTTGAAGGCCAATTTGTGGACTCCTA
CGATCCAACCATAGAAAACACTTTTACAAAGTTGATCACAGTAAATGGACAAGAATATCATCTTCAACTT
GTAGACACAGCCGGGCAAGATGAATATTCTATCTTTCCTCAGACATACTCCATAGATATTAATGGCTATA
TTCTTGTGTATTCTGTTACATCAATCAAAAGTTTTGAAGTGATTAAAGTTATCCATGGCAAATTGTTGGA
TATGGTGGGGAAAGTACAAATACCTATTATGTTGGTTGGGAATAAGAAAGACCTGCATATGGAAAGGGTG
ATCAGTTATGAAGAAGGGAAAGCTTTGGCAGAATCTTGGAATGCAGCTTTTTTGGAATCTTCTGCTAAAG
AAAATCAGACTGCTGTGGATGTTTTTCGAAGGATAATTTTGGAGGCAGAAAAAATGGACGGGGCAGCTTC
ACAAGGGAAGTCTTCATGCTCGGTGATGTGAGATTATCTGAGATATCTTCGAATTCTCGACCTCGAGACA
AATGGCAGTATTCATCCACAATTTTNAAAAGAAAAGGGGGGGGATTGGGGGGTACAGTGCAGGGGAAAGA
ATAGTAGACNTAATAGCACNGACNTCNAACTAAAGANTTCAAAACAATTACAAATN
